>Addgene plasmid #210966 | pHTN-HaloTag_DCAF12:1-453 | addgene full sequence | sequence record 423305 | Addgene NGS Result
TCAATATTGGCCATTAGCCATATTATTCATTGGTTATATAGCATAAATCAATATTGGCTATTGGCCATTG
CATACGTTGTATCTATATCATAATATGTACATTTATATTGGCTCATGTCCAATATGACCGCCATGTTGGC
ATTGATTATTGACTAGTTATTAATAGTAATCAATTACGGGGTCATTAGTTCATAGCCCATATATGGAGTT
CCGCGTTACATAACTTACGGTAAATGGCCCGCCTGGCTGACCGCCCAACGACCCCCGCCCATTGACGTCA
ATAATGACGTATGTTCCCATAGTAACGCCAATAGGGACTTTCCATTGACGTCAATGGGTGGAGTATTTAC
GGTAAACTGCCCACTTGGCAGTACATCAAGTGTATCATATGCCAAGTCCGCCCCCTATTGACGTCAATGA
CGGTAAATGGCCCGCCTGGCATTATGCCCAGTACATGACCTTACGGGACTTTCCTACTTGGCAGTACATC
TACGTATTAGTCATCGCTATTACCATGGTGATGCGGTTTTGGCAGTACACCAATGGGCGTGGATAGCGGT
TTGACTCACGGGGATTTCCAAGTCTCCACCCCATTGACGTCAATGGGAGTTTGTTTTGGCACCAAAATCA
ACGGGACTTTCCAAAATGTCGTAATAACCCCGCCCCGTTGACGCAAATGGGCGGTAGGCGTGTACGGTGG
GAGGTCTATATAAGCAGAGCTGGTTTAGTGAACCGTCAGATCACTAGAAGCTTTATTGCGGTAGTTTATC
ACAGTTAAATTGCTAACGCAGTCAGTGCTTCTGACACAACAGTCTCGAACTTAAGCTGCAGAAGTTGGTC
GTGAGGCACTGGGCAGGTAAGTATCAAGGTTACAAGACAGGTTTAAGGAGACCAATAGAAACTGGGCTTG
TCGAGACAGAGAAGACTCTTGCGTTTCTGATAGGCACCTATTGGTCTTACTGACATCCACTTTGCCTTTC
TCTCCACAGGTGTCCACTCCCAGTTCAATTACAGCTCTTAAGGCTAGAGTATTAATACGACTCACTATAG
GGCTAGCAAAGCCACCATGGCAGAAATCGGTACTGGCTTTCCATTCGACCCCCATTATGTGGAAGTCCTG
GGCGAGCGCATGCACTACGTCGATGTTGGTCCGCGCGATGGCACCCCTGTGCTGTTCCTGCACGGTAACC
CGACCTCCTCCTACGTGTGGCGCAACATCATCCCGCATGTTGCACCGACCCATCGCTGCATTGCTCCAGA
CCTGATCGGTATGGGCAAATCCGACAAACCAGACCTGGGTTATTTCTTCGACGACCACGTCCGCTTCATG
GATGCCTTCATCGAAGCCCTGGGTCTGGAAGAGGTCGTCCTGGTCATTCACGACTGGGGCTCCGCTCTGG
GTTTCCACTGGGCCAAGCGCAATCCAGAGCGCGTCAAAGGTATTGCATTTATGGAGTTCATCCGCCCTAT
CCCGACCTGGGACGAATGGCCAGAATTTGCCCGCGAGACCTTCCAGGCCTTCCGCACCACCGACGTCGGC
CGCAAGCTGATCATCGATCAGAACGTTTTTATCGAGGGTACGCTGCCGATGGGTGTCGTCCGCCCGCTGA
CTGAAGTCGAGATGGACCATTACCGCGAGCCGTTCCTGAATCCTGTTGACCGCGAGCCACTGTGGCGCTT
CCCAAACGAGCTGCCAATCGCCGGTGAGCCAGCGAACATCGTCGCGCTGGTCGAAGAATACATGGACTGG
CTGCACCAGTCCCCTGTCCCGAAGCTGCTGTTCTGGGGCACCCCAGGCGTTCTGATCCCACCGGCCGAAG
CCGCTCGCCTGGCCAAAAGCCTGCCTAACTGCAAGGCTGTGGACATCGGCCCGGGTCTGAATCTGCTGCA
AGAAGACAACCCGGACCTGATCGGCAGCGAGATCGCGCGCTGGCTGTCGACGCTCGAGATTTCCGGCGAG
CCAACCACTGAGGATCTGTACTTTCAGAGCGATAACGCGATCGCTTCCGAATTCATGGCCCGGAAAGTAG
TTAGCAGGAAGCGGAAAGCGCCCGCCTCGCCGGGAGCTGGGAGCGACGCTCAGGGCCCGCAGTTTGGCTG
GGATCACTCGCTTCACAAAAGGAAAAGACTTCCTCCTGTGAAGAGATCCTTAGTATACTACTTGAAGAAC
CGGGAAGTCAGGCTACAGAATGAAACCAGCTACTCTCGAGTGTTGCATGGTTATGCAGCACAGCAACTTC
CCAGTCTCCTGAAGGAGAGAGAGTTTCACCTTGGGACCCTTAATAAAGTGTTTGCATCTCAGTGGTTGAA
TCATAGGCAAGTGGTGTGTGGCACAAAATGCAACACGCTATTTGTCGTAGATGTCCAGACAAGCCAGATC
ACCAAGATCCCCATTCTGAAAGACCAGGAGCCTGGAGGTGTGACCCAGCAGGGCTGTGGTATCCATGCCA
TCGAGCTGAATCCTTCTAGAACACTGCTAGCCACTGGAGGAGACAACCCCAACAGTCTTGCCATCTATCG
ACTACCTACGCTGGATCCTGTGTGTGTAGGAGATGATGGACACAAGGACTGGATCTTTTCCATCGCATGG
ATCAGCGACACTATGGCAGTGTCTGGCTCACGTGATGGTTCTATGGGACTCTGGGAGGTGACAGATGATG
TTTTGACCAAAAGTGATGCGAGACACAATGTGTCACGGGTCCCTGTGTATGCACACATCACTCACAAGGC
CTTAAAGGACATCCCCAAAGAAGACACAAACCCTGACAACTGCAAGGTTCGGGCTCTGGCCTTCAACAAC
AAGAACAAGGAACTGGGAGCAGTGTCTCTGGATGGCTACTTTCATCTCTGGAAGGCTGAAAATACACTAT
CTAAGCTCCTCTCCACCAAACTGCCATATTGCCGTGAGAATGTGTGTCTGGCTTATGGTAGTGAATGGTC
AGTTTATGCAGTGGGCTCCCAAGCTCATGTCTCCTTCTTGGATCCACGGCAGCCATCATACAACGTCAAG
TCTGTCTGTTCCAGGGAGCGAGGCAGTGGAATCCGGTCAGTGAGTTTCTACGAGCACATCATCACTGTGG
GAACAGGGCAGGGCTCCCTGCTGTTCTATGACATCCGAGCTCAGAGATTTCTGGAAGAGAGGCTCTCAGC
TTGTTATGGGTCCAAGCCCAGACTAGCAGGGGAGAATCTGAAACTAACCACTGGCAAAGGCTGGCTGAAT
CATGATGAAACCTGGAGGAATTACTTTTCAGACATTGACTTCTTCCCCAATGCTGTTTACACCCACTGCT
ACGACTCGTCTGGAACGAAACTCTTTGTGGCAGGAGGTCCCCTCCCTTCAGGGCTCCATGGAAACTATGC
TGGGCTCTGGAGTTGATGATCTAGATTTGGGCCCAATTCCTGCAGGATTTTGCGGCCGCTTGCTGAGTTG
GCTGCTGCCACCGCTGAGCAATAACTAGCATAACCCCTTGGCCGCTTCGAGCAGACATGATAAGATACAT
TGATGAGTTTGGACAAACCACAACTAGAATGCAGTGAAAAAAATGCTTTATTTGTGAAATTTGTGATGCT
ATTGCTTTATTTGTAACCATTATAAGCTGCAATAAACAAGTTAACAACAACAATTGCATTCATTTTATGT
TTCAGGTTCAGGGGGAGATGTGGGAGGTTTTTTTAAGCAAGTAAAACCTCTACAAATGTGGTAAAATCGA
ATTTTAACAAAATATTAACGCTTACAATTTCCTGATGCGGTATTTTCTCCTTACGCATCTGTGCGGTATT
TCACACCGCATACGCGGATCTGCGCAGCACCATGGCCTGAAATAACCTCTGAAAGAGGAACTTGGTTAGG
TACCTTCTGAGGCGGAAAGAACCAGCTGTGGAATGTGTGTCAGTTAGGGTGTGGAAAGTCCCCAGGCTCC
CCAGCAGGCAGAAGTATGCAAAGCATGCATCTCAATTAGTCAGCAACCAGGTGTGGAAAGTCCCCAGGCT
CCCCAGCAGGCAGAAGTATGCAAAGCATGCATCTCAATTAGTCAGCAACCATAGTCCCGCCCCTAACTCC
GCCCATCCCGCCCCTAACTCCGCCCAGTTCCGCCCATTCTCCGCCCCATGGCTGACTAATTTTTTTTATT
TATGCAGAGGCCGAGGCCGCCTCGGCCTCTGAGCTATTCCAGAAGTAGTGAGGAGGCTTTTTTGGAGGCC
TAGGCTTTTGCAAAAAGCTTGATTCTTCTGACACAACAGTCTCGAACTTAAGGCTAGAGCCACCATGATT
GAACAAGATGGATTGCACGCAGGTTCTCCGGCCGCTTGGGTGGAGAGGCTATTCGGCTATGACTGGGCAC
AACAGACAATCGGCTGCTCTGATGCCGCCGTGTTCCGGCTGTCAGCGCAGGGGCGCCCGGTTCTTTTTGT
CAAGACCGACCTGTCCGGTGCCCTGAATGAACTGCAGGACGAGGCAGCGCGGCTATCGTGGCTGGCCACG
ACGGGCGTTCCTTGCGCAGCTGTGCTCGACGTTGTCACTGAAGCGGGAAGGGACTGGCTGCTATTGGGCG
AAGTGCCGGGGCAGGATCTCCTGTCATCTCACCTTGCTCCTGCCGAGAAAGTATCCATCATGGCTGATGC
AATGCGGCGGCTGCATACGCTTGATCCGGCTACCTGCCCATTCGACCACCAAGCGAAACATCGCATCGAG
CGAGCACGTACTCGGATGGAAGCCGGTCTTGTCGATCAGGATGATCTGGACGAAGAGCATCAGGGGCTCG
CGCCAGCCGAACTGTTCGCCAGGCTCAAGGCGCGCATGCCCGACGGCGAGGATCTCGTCGTGACCCATGG
CGATGCCTGCTTGCCGAATATCATGGTGGAAAATGGCCGCTTTTCTGGATTCATCGACTGTGGCCGGCTG
GGTGTGGCGGACCGCTATCAGGACATAGCGTTGGCTACCCGTGATATTGCTGAAGAGCTTGGCGGCGAAT
GGGCTGACCGCTTCCTCGTGCTTTACGGTATCGCCGCTCCCGATTCGCAGCGCATCGCCTTCTATCGCCT
TCTTGACGAGTTCTTCTGAGCGGGACTCTGGGGTTCGAAATGACCGACCAAGCGACGCCCAACCTGCCAT
CACGATGGCCGCAATAAAATATCTTTATTTTCATTACATCTGTGTGTTGGTTTTTTGTGTGAATCGATAG
CGATAAGGATCCTCTTTGCGCTTGCGTTTTCCCTTGTCCAGATAGCCCAGTAGCTGACATTCATCCGGGG
TCAGCACCGTTTCTGCGGACTGGCTTTCTACGTAATGGTTTCTTAGACGTCAGGTGGCACTTTTCGGGGA
AATGTGCGCGGAACCCCTATTTGTTTATTTTTCTAAATACATTCAAATATGTATCCGCTCATGAGACAAT
AACCCTGATAAATGCTTCAATAATATTGAAAAAGGAAGAGTATGAGTATTCAACATTTCCGTGTCGCCCT
TATTCCCTTTTTTGCGGCATTTTGCCTTCCTGTTTTTGCTCACCCAGAAACGCTGGTGAAAGTAAAAGAT
GCTGAAGATCAGTTGGGTGCACGAGTGGGTTACATCGAACTGGATCTCAACAGCGGTAAGATCCTTGAGA
GTTTTCGCCCCGAAGAACGTTTTCCAATGATGAGCACTTTCAAAGTTCTGCTATGTGGCGCGGTATTATC
CCGTATTGACGCCGGGCAAGAGCAACTCGGTCGCCGCATACACTATTCTCAGAATGACTTGGTTGAGTAC
TCACCAGTCACAGAAAAGCATCTTACGGATGGCATGACAGTAAGAGAATTATGCAGTGCTGCCATAACCA
TGAGTGATAACACTGCGGCCAACTTACTTCTGACAACTATCGGAGGACCGAAGGAGCTAACCGCTTTTTT
GCACAACATGGGGGATCATGTAACTCGCCTTGATCGTTGGGAACCGGAGCTGAATGAAGCCATACCAAAC
GACGAGCGTGACACCACGATGCCTGTAGCAATGGCAACAACGTTGCGCAAACTATTAACTGGCGAACTAC
TTACTCTAGCTTCCCGGCAACAATTAATAGACTGGATGGAGGCGGATAAAGTTGCAGGACCACTTCTGCG
CTCGGCCCTTCCGGCTGGCTGGTTTATTGCTGATAAATCTGGAGCCGGTGAGCGTGGGTCTCGCGGTATC
ATTGCAGCACTGGGGCCAGATGGTAAGCCCTCCCGTATCGTAGTTATCTACACGACGGGGAGTCAGGCAA
CTATGGATGAACGAAATAGACAGATCGCTGAGATAGGTGCCTCACTGATTAAGCATTGGTAATTCGAAAT
GACCGACCAAGCGACGCCCAACCGGTATCAGCTCACTCAAAGGCGGTAATACGGTTATCCACAGAATCAG
GGGATAACGCAGGAAAGAACATGTGAGCAAAAGGCCAGCAAAAGGCCAGGAACCGTAAAAAGGCCGCGTT
GCTGGCGTTTTTCCATAGGCTCCGCCCCCCTGACGAGCATCACAAAAATCGACGCTCAAGTCAGAGGTGG
CGAAACCCGACAGGACTATAAAGATACCAGGCGTTTCCCCCTGGAAGCTCCCTCGTGCGCTCTCCTGTTC
CGACCCTGCCGCTTACCGGATACCTGTCCGCCTTTCTCCCTTCGGGAAGCGTGGCGCTTTCTCATAGCTC
ACGCTGTAGGTATCTCAGTTCGGTGTAGGTCGTTCGCTCCAAGCTGGGCTGTGTGCACGAACCCCCCGTT
CAGCCCGACCGCTGCGCCTTATCCGGTAACTATCGTCTTGAGTCCAACCCGGTAAGACACGACTTATCGC
CACTGGCAGCAGCCACTGGTAACAGGATTAGCAGAGCGAGGTATGTAGGCGGTGCTACAGAGTTCTTGAA
GTGGTGGCCTAACTACGGCTACACTAGAAGGACAGTATTTGGTATCTGCGCTCTGCTGAAGCCAGTTACC
TTCGGAAAAAGAGTTGGTAGCTCTTGATCCGGCAAACAAACCACCGCTGGTAGCGGTGGTTTTTTTGTTT
GCAAGCAGCAGATTACGCGCAGAAAAAAAGGATTTCAAGAAGATCCTTTGATCTTTTCTACGGGGTCTGA
CGCTCAGTGGAACGAAAACTCACGTTAAGGGATTTTGGTCATGAGATTATCAAAAAGGATCTTCACCTAG
ATCCTTTTATAGTCCGGAAATACAGGAACGCACGCTGGATGGCCCTTCGCTGGGATGGTGAAACCATGAA
AAATGGCAGCTTCAGTGGATTAAGTGGGGGTAATGTGGCCTGTACCCTCTGGTTGCATAGGTATTCATAC
GGTTAAAATTTATCAGGCGCGATTGCGGCAGTTTTTCGGGTGGTTTGTTGCCATTTTTACCTGTCTGCTG
CCGTGATCGCGCTGAACGCGTTTTAGCGGTGCGTACAATTAAGGGATTATGGTAAATCCACTTACTGTCT
GCCCTCGTAGCCATCGAGATAAACCGCAGTACTCCGGCCACGATGCGTCCGGCGTAGAGGATCGAGATCT
Features (pLannotate 1.2.2; 21 found; start..end, strand, type, name):
    140..517     +  enhancer       CMV enhancer: human cytomegalovirus immediate early enhancer
    519..718     +  promoter       CMV promoter: human cytomegalovirus (CMV) immediate early promoter
    857..989     +  intron         chimeric intron: chimera between introns from human β-globin and immunoglobulin heavy chain genes
   1033..1051    +  promoter       T7 promoter: promoter for bacteriophage T7 RNA polymerase
   1067..1957    +  CDS            HaloTag®: modified bacterial dehalogenase that forms covalent bonds with chloroalkane derivatives
   1970..1990    +  CDS            TEV site: tobacco etch virus (TEV) protease recognition and cleavage site
   2015..3373    +  CDS            DCAF12: DCA12_HUMAN - Also known as KIAA1892, TCC52, WDR40A. Experimental evidence at protein level: Swiss-Prot protein existence level 1. May function as a substrate receptor for CUL4-DDB1 E3 ubiquitin-protein ligase complex. From Homo sapiens (Human).
   3422..3447    +  CDS            SET1 (fragment): solubility-enhancement tag derived from T7 phage gene 10B
   3455..3471    +  terminator     T7 terminator (fragment): transcription terminator for bacteriophage T7 RNA polymerase
   3491..3612    -  polyA_signal   SV40 poly(A) signal: SV40 polyadenylation signal
   3635..3703    -  CDS            large T antigen (fragment): large T antigen from SV40 (simian virus 40)
   3708..3740    +  rep_origin     M13 ori (fragment): M13 bacteriophage origin of replication; arrow indicates direction of (+) strand synthesis
   3741..3792    -  misc_feature   bom (fragment): basis of mobility region from pBR322
   3857..4214    +  promoter       SV40 promoter: SV40 enhancer and early promoter
   4265..5056    +  CDS            neo: KKA2_KLEPN - Also known as kan, nptII. Experimental evidence at protein level: Swiss-Prot protein existence level 1. Resistance to kanamycin, neomycin, paromomycin, ribostamycin, butirosin and gentamicin B. From Klebsiella pneumoniae.
   5123..5171    +  polyA_signal   poly(A) signal: synthetic polyadenylation signal
   5192..5284    -  CDS            tnpA (fragment): TN5P_ECOLX - Also known as tnp. Experimental evidence at protein level: Swiss-Prot protein existence level 1. Mediates transposition of transposon Tn5 by a 'cut and paste' mechanism. First, the monomeric transposase binds the 19 bp inverted DNA repeats flanking the transposon. Then, dimerization of the DNA- bound transposase creates a synaptic DNA complex. After nicking of the first DNA strand, excision of the transposon proceeds through a series of intermediates. The transposase then mediates the insertion of the transposon at a new site by strand transfer. The activity of the wild- type tran
   5327..5431    +  promoter       AmpR promoter: bla
   5432..6292    +  CDS            AmpR: β-lactamase; bla; confers resistance to ampicillin, carbenicillin, and related antibiotics
   6450..7038    -  rep_origin     ori: high-copy-number ColE1/pMB1/pBR322/pUC origin of replication
   7154..7437    +  misc_feature   cer region: ColE1-derived recombination site that helps to maintain plasmids as monomers
