[The description below was written by a language model from this plasmid's Addgene catalogue record and pLannotate feature annotations shown in this document.]
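Description:
pHTN-HaloTag_DCAF12:1-453 is a 7.5 kb mammalian expression plasmid built on Promega's pHTN-HaloTag backbone, carrying full-length human DCAF12 (residues M1–S453, a 1,359 bp insert) fused to an N-terminal HaloTag. It is propagated in E. coli as a high-copy plasmid through a ColE1/pUC-type origin with ampicillin selection (AmpR, β-lactamase), and a ColE1 cer region is present to help keep the plasmid monomeric. For mammalian cells, an SV40 enhancer/early promoter drives a neomycin phosphotransferase gene followed by a synthetic poly(A) signal, allowing G418 selection of stable transfectants.

The expression cassette consists of the CMV immediate-early enhancer and promoter followed by a chimeric β-globin/immunoglobulin intron that aids transcript processing, then the HaloTag coding sequence, a TEV protease recognition site, the DCAF12 open reading frame, and an SV40 polyadenylation signal. A T7 promoter sits just upstream of the HaloTag, which in principle permits in vitro transcription of the fusion. HaloTag is a modified bacterial dehalogenase that bonds covalently to chloroalkane ligands, so the fusion can be fluorescently labelled, captured on resin or used in proximity-type assays, and the TEV site allows the tag to be cleaved off. The DCAF12 sequence was derived from a Mammalian Gene Collection clone, inserted by ligation-independent cloning between retained EcoRI and XbaI sites, and carries the R131Q natural variant. DCAF12 is a WD40-repeat protein thought to act as a substrate receptor for CUL4–DDB1 E3 ubiquitin ligase complexes. The plasmid was deposited in connection with a study evaluating the ligandability of WD40 repeat proteins, though the record does not say which assays it was used in.
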