Addgene plasmid #210966: pHTN-HaloTag_DCAF12:1-453
Purpose: Mammalian expression of full-length human DCAF12. N-terminal HaloTag.
Depositing lab: Cheryl Arrowsmith. Depositing organization: University of Toronto. Publication: A Target Class Ligandability Evaluation of WD40 Repeat-Containing Proteins. Ackloo S, Li F, Szewczyk M, Seitova A, Loppnau P, Zeng H, Xu J, Ahmad S, Arnautova YA, Baghaie AJ, Beldar S, Bolotokova A, Centrella PA, Chau I, Clark MA, Cuozzo JW, Dehghani-Tafti S, Disch JS, Dong A, Dumas A, Feng JA, Ghiabi P, Gibson E, Gilmer J, Goldman B, Green SR, Guie MA, Guilinger JP, Harms N, Herasymenko O, Houliston S, Hutchinson A, Kearnes S, Keefe AD, Kimani SW, Kramer T, Kutera M, Kwak HA, Lento C, Li Y, Liu J, Loup J, Machado RAC, Mulhern CJ, Perveen S, Righetto GL, Riley P, Shrestha S, Sigel EA, Silva M, Sintchak MD, Slakman BL, Taylor RD, Thompson J, Torng W, Underkoffler C, von Rechenberg M, Walsh RT, Watson I, Wilson DJ, Wolf E, Yadav M, Yazdi AK, Zhang J, Zhang Y, Santhakumar V, Edwards AM, Barsyte-Lovejoy D, Schapira M, Brown PJ, Halabelian L, Arrowsmith CH. J Med Chem. 2025 Jan 23;68(2):1092-1112. doi: 10.1021/acs.jmedchem.4c02010. Epub 2024 Nov 4. PubMed 39495097.
Backbone
  Vector backbone: pHTN-HaloTag
  Backbone manufacturer: Promega
  Vector type: Mammalian Expression
  Selectable markers: Neomycin (select with G418)
Growth in bacteria
  Bacterial resistance: Ampicillin, 100 μg/mL
  Growth temperature: 37°C
  Growth strain: DH5alpha
  Copy number: High Copy
Gene/Insert
  Gene/Insert name: DCAF12:M1-S453
  Species: H. sapiens (human)
  Insert size (bp): 1359
  Mutation: R131Q natural variant (VAR_035322)
  Entrez Gene: DCAF12 (a.k.a. CT102, TCC52, WDR40A, MGC1058, KIAA1892, DKFZp434O125)
  Promoter: CMV
  Tag / fusion protein: HaloTag (N terminal on insert)
  Cloning method: Ligation Independent Cloning
  Sequencing primers: 5′ ACCTGATCGGCAGCGAGATC; 3′ CTTATCATGTCTGCTCGAAG
Resource information
  A portion of this plasmid was derived from a plasmid made by: Mammalian Gene Collection (BC063823.1)
Terms and licenses: Academic/Nonprofit Terms; Industry Terms: Not Available to Industry
Depositor comments: 5' Cloning Site: EcoR1 (not destroyed), 3' Cloning Site: Xba1 (not destroyed).N terminal tag: maeigtgfpfdphyvevlgermhyvdvgprdgtpvlflhgnptssyvwrniiphvapthrciapdligmgksdkpdlgyffddhvrfmdafiealgleevvlvihdwgsalgfhwakrnpervkgiafmefirpiptwdewpefaretfqafrttdvgrkliidqnvfiegtlpmgvvrpltevemdhyrepflnpvdreplwrfpnelpiagepanivalveeymdwlhqspvpkllfwgtpgvlippaeaarlakslpnckavdigpglnllqednpdligseiarwlstleisgepttedlyfqsdnaiasef.
How to cite: pHTN-HaloTag_DCAF12:1-453 was a gift from Cheryl Arrowsmith (Addgene plasmid # 210966 ; http://n2t.net/addgene:210966 ; RRID:Addgene_210966)
