>Addgene plasmid #210966 | pHTN-HaloTag_DCAF12:1-453 | depositor partial sequence | sequence record 411412 | Insert sequence
ATGGCCCGGAAAGTAGTTAGCAGGAAGCGGAAAGCGCCCGCCTCGCCGGGAGCTGGGAGCGACGCTCAGG
GCCCGCAGTTTGGCTGGGATCACTCGCTTCACAAAAGGAAAAGACTTCCTCCTGTGAAGAGATCCTTAGT
ATACTACTTGAAGAACCGGGAAGTCAGGCTACAGAATGAAACCAGCTACTCTCGAGTGTTGCATGGTTAT
GCAGCACAGCAACTTCCCAGTCTCCTGAAGGAGAGAGAGTTTCACCTTGGGACCCTTAATAAAGTGTTTG
CATCTCAGTGGTTGAATCATAGGCAAGTGGTGTGTGGCACAAAATGCAACACGCTATTTGTCGTAGATGT
CCAGACAAGCCAGATCACCAAGATCCCCATTCTGAAAGACCAGGAGCCTGGAGGTGTGACCCAGCAGGGC
TGTGGTATCCATGCCATCGAGCTGAATCCTTCTAGAACACTGCTAGCCACTGGAGGAGACAACCCCAACA
GTCTTGCCATCTATCGACTACCTACGCTGGATCCTGTGTGTGTAGGAGATGATGGACACAAGGACTGGAT
CTTTTCCATCGCATGGATCAGCGACACTATGGCAGTGTCTGGCTCACGTGATGGTTCTATGGGACTCTGG
GAGGTGACAGATGATGTTTTGACCAAAAGTGATGCGAGACACAATGTGTCACGGGTCCCTGTGTATGCAC
ACATCACTCACAAGGCCTTAAAGGACATCCCCAAAGAAGACACAAACCCTGACAACTGCAAGGTTCGGGC
TCTGGCCTTCAACAACAAGAACAAGGAACTGGGAGCAGTGTCTCTGGATGGCTACTTTCATCTCTGGAAG
GCTGAAAATACACTATCTAAGCTCCTCTCCACCAAACTGCCATATTGCCGTGAGAATGTGTGTCTGGCTT
ATGGTAGTGAATGGTCAGTTTATGCAGTGGGCTCCCAAGCTCATGTCTCCTTCTTGGATCCACGGCAGCC
ATCATACAACGTCAAGTCTGTCTGTTCCAGGGAGCGAGGCAGTGGAATCCGGTCAGTGAGTTTCTACGAG
CACATCATCACTGTGGGAACAGGGCAGGGCTCCCTGCTGTTCTATGACATCCGAGCTCAGAGATTTCTGG
AAGAGAGGCTCTCAGCTTGTTATGGGTCCAAGCCCAGACTAGCAGGGGAGAATCTGAAACTAACCACTGG
CAAAGGCTGGCTGAATCATGATGAAACCTGGAGGAATTACTTTTCAGACATTGACTTCTTCCCCAATGCT
GTTTACACCCACTGCTACGACTCGTCTGGAACGAAACTCTTTGTGGCAGGAGGTCCCCTCCCTTCAGGGC
TCCATGGAAACTATGCTGGGCTCTGGAGT
